Addgene plasmid #78707: pSJ111
Purpose: Modular vector for constitutive secreted amylase reporter expression
Depositing lab: Wiep Klaas Smits. Depositing organization: Leiden University Medical Center. Publication: The Signal Sequence of the Abundant Extracellular Metalloprotease PPEP-1 Can Be Used to Secrete Synthetic Reporter Proteins in Clostridium difficile. Oliveira Paiva AM, Friggen AH, Hossein-Javaheri S, Smits WK. ACS Synth Biol. 2016 Jun 23. 10.1021/acssynbio.6b00104 PubMed 27333161.
Backbone
  Vector backbone: pRPF185
  Backbone manufacturer: Fagan and Fairweather
  Backbone size w/o insert (bp): 6378
  Total vector size (bp): 8437
  Modifications to backbone: KpnI,SacI to remove Ptet, replaced with Pveg SacI, BamHI to remove gusA, replaced with amyEopt
  Vector type: Bacterial Expression
Growth in bacteria
  Bacterial resistance: Chloramphenicol, 25 μg/mL
  Growth temperature: 37°C
  Growth strain: MC1061
  Growth instructions: For selection in C. difficile, use thiamphenicol
  Copy number: High Copy
Gene/Insert
  Gene/Insert name: amyEopt (alt name: secreted alpha-amylase)
  Species: Synthetic
  Insert size (bp): 1962
  Promoter: Pveg
  Cloning method: Restriction Enzyme; 5′ cloning site SacI (not destroyed); 3′ cloning site BamHI (not destroyed)
  Sequencing primers: 5′ NF_793 (CACCTCCTTTTTGACTTTAAGCCTACGAATACC); 3′ NF_794 (CACCGACGAGCAAGGCAAGACCG)
Terms and licenses: Academic/Nonprofit Terms; Industry Terms: Not Available to Industry
How to cite: pSJ111 was a gift from Wiep Klaas Smits (Addgene plasmid # 78707 ; http://n2t.net/addgene:78707 ; RRID:Addgene_78707)
