[The description below was written by a language model from this plasmid's Addgene catalogue record and pLannotate feature annotations shown in this document.]
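Description:
pSJ111 is an 8.4 kb bacterial expression plasmid derived from the pRPF185 backbone and built as a modular reporter vector for use in Clostridium difficile, with propagation in Escherichia coli. In E. coli it replicates from a high-copy ColE1/pUC-type origin and is selected through catP, a Clostridium perfringens chloramphenicol acetyltransferase gene. The same marker provides thiamphenicol selection in C. difficile. An IncP origin of transfer, together with traJ and a fragment of traI, makes the plasmid mobilisable, so it can be moved by conjugation from a suitable E. coli donor into the clostridial host. The generated annotation contains only six features and leaves roughly the last 3.5 kb of the sequence undescribed. No replication functions for C. difficile are identified in the table, although a vector of this kind would be expected to carry them.

The payload is amyEopt, a synthetic gene of about 2 kb encoding a secreted alpha-amylase that matches the Bacillus subtilis AmyE protein. Relative to the parent vector, the inducible Ptet promoter was removed as a KpnI–SacI fragment and replaced with the Pveg promoter. The gusA reporter was exchanged for amyEopt between SacI and BamHI. Both cloning sites are retained, so promoter and reporter remain independently swappable modules. The stated purpose is constitutive expression of a secreted amylase reporter. The associated work concerns secretion of synthetic reporter proteins in C. difficile using the PPEP-1 signal sequence, but the record does not state which signal sequence this construct carries.
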