Features (pLannotate 1.2.2; 6 found; start..end, strand, type, name):
    142..2055    +  CDS            amyE: AMY_BACSU - Also known as amyA. Experimental evidence at protein level: Swiss-Prot protein existence level 1. From Bacillus subtilis (strain 168).
   2269..2364    -  CDS            traI (fragment): TRAI6_ECOLX - Experimental evidence at protein level: Swiss-Prot protein existence level 1. The initiation process of transfer DNA synthesis requires the interaction of at least three plasmid-specific components (TraH, I, and J) at the transfer origin resulting in the assembly of a specialised nucleoprotein complex - the relaxosome. Site- and strand-specific cleavage at the transfer origin is dependent on TraI and TraJ. From Escherichia coli.
   2402..2773    -  CDS            traJ: oriT-recognizing protein; traJ
   2806..2915    -  oriT           oriT: incP origin of transfer
   3294..3914    -  CDS            catP: CAT2_CLOPF - Protein inferred from homology: Swiss-Prot protein existence level 3. This enzyme is an effector of chloramphenicol resistance in bacteria. From Clostridium perfringens.
   4275..4863    -  rep_origin     ori: high-copy-number ColE1/pMB1/pBR322/pUC origin of replication
>Addgene plasmid #78707 | pSJ111 | depositor full sequence | sequence record 147077 | pSJ111 sequence 8437 bps
CCTTATTAACGTTGATATAATTTAAATTTTATTTGACAAAAATGGGCTCGTGTTGTACAATAAATGTAGA
GCTCCTGCAGTAAAGGAGAAAATTTTATGAGACCAAGTAAAAAATTATTAATAGCTATAATATCAATATT
CTTAATAAGTTCAGTTCCAGTAAGTGCACATGCAGATAGTGCAAACAAAAGTAATGAATTAACAGCACCT
AGTATCAAAAGTGGAACAATTCTACATGCTTGGAACTGGTCATTTAACACTTTGAAACACAATATGAAAG
ATATACATGATGCTGGATATACAGCAATACAGACTTCTCCAATAAACCAGGTAAAAGAGGGAAATCAAGG
GGATAAATCAATGTCTAATTGGTATTGGTTATATCAACCAACATCATATCAAATAGGAAATAGGTATCTT
GGTACTGAACAAGAGTTTAAAGAAATGTGTGCTGCAGCTGAAGAATATGGAATAAAGGTTATTGTAGATG
CTGTCATAAATCATACAACTTCAGACTATGCTGCTATATCTAACGAAGTAAAGTCTATTCCAAATTGGAC
ACATGGTAATACACAGATTAAGAATTGGTCTGATCGATGGGATGTGACACAAAACTCTTTACTAGGTCTT
TATGATTGGAATACTCAAAATACTCAAGTACAATCATATCTTAAAAGATTTTTGGACAGGGCTCTTAACG
ATGGAGCAGATGGTTTTAGATTCGATGCAGCAAAACACATAGAATTGCCAGACGATGGATCATATGGTAG
TCAGTTTTGGCCAAACATAACAAATACTAGTGCTGAATTTCAATATGGTGAGATTTTACAAGATTCTGCA
AGTAGAGATGCAGCATATGCGAACTATATGGATGTTACTGCTAGTAATTACGGTCATAGTATTAGATCAG
CTCTAAAGAATAGGAATTTAGGAGTTTCTAATATCTCTCATTATGCCTCTGATGTTTCAGCAGATAAACT
AGTAACTTGGGTTGAAAGCCATGATACATATGCAAACGACGATGAAGAATCTACATGGATGTCTGATGAT
GATATAAGATTAGGTTGGGCAGTTATAGCATCTAGAAGTGGTTCTACACCATTATTCTTTTCAAGACCTG
AAGGTGGAGGAAATGGAGTGCGATTTCCAGGAAAAAGTCAAATTGGTGATAGAGGTTCAGCCTTATTTGA
GGACCAAGCAATTACTGCTGTAAATAGATTTCATAATGTAATGGCAGGGCAACCTGAAGAATTAAGTAAT
CCAAATGGGAACAATCAAATCTTTATGAATCAACGTGGTAGTCACGGAGTAGTTTTAGCAAATGCAGGAA
GTTCATCCGTTTCAATAAACACTGCAACAAAGTTACCTGATGGTAGATATGACAATAAAGCAGGAGCAGG
GAGTTTTCAAGTAAATGATGGGAAACTAACAGGTACAATTAACGCAAGATCAGTAGCTGTTCTATATCCT
GATGATATCGCAAAAGCCCCACATGTATTCTTGGAGAATTACAAAACAGGTGTGACGCATTCCTTTAATG
ATCAATTAACTATAACATTAAGAGCTGATGCTAATACAACTAAAGCTGTCTACCAAATCAATAATGGTCC
AGATGATAGAAGATTGAGAATGGAGATTAACAGTCAATCAGAAAAAGAAATTCAATTTGGTAAAACATAT
ACAATAATGTTAAAGGGAACTAACTCTGATGGAGTAACAAGGACGGAAAAGTATTCTTTTGTCAAAAGAG
ATCCAGCTTCAGCTAAGACGATAGGATATCAGAACCCTAATCATTGGTCACAAGTGAATGCTTATATTTA
TAAACATGATGGATCTAGAGTTATAGAATTAACCGGATCATGGCCAGGTAAACCTATGACTAAAAACGCT
GATGGAATATACACTTTAACACTACCAGCAGACACAGATACTACTAATGCTAAAGTGATATTCAATAACG
GAAGTGCACAAGTACCTGGTCAGAACCAACCTGGTTTTGACTACGTACTTAATGGATTATACAATGATAG
CGGATTATCTGGAAGTTTACCACATTAAGGATCCTATAAGTTTTAATAAAACTTTAAATAGAAAAAGGCT
TCTCTCATGAGAAGTCTTTTTTATTTAAAATAAATATAAAATAAAATAGAGGCTATAAATAGCCTCTATT
TTATGTGAGAAATCCCTAAATAAAAAGATGCCAGTGTGCTGGAATTCGCCCTTAGGCTGCGCTAGGGACC
TCTTTAGCTCCTTGGAAGCTGTCAGTAGTAGGGGATCGGTCTTGCCTTGCTCGTCGGTGATGTACTTCAC
CAGCTCCGCGAAGTCGCTCTTCTTGATGGAGCGCATGGGGACGTGCTTGGCAATCACGCGCACCCCCCGG
CCGTTTTAGCGGCTAAAAAAGTCATGGCTCTGCCCTCGGGCGGACCACGCCCATCATGACCTTGCCAAGC
TCGTCCTGCTTCTCTTCGATCTTCGCCAGCAGGGCGAGGATCGTGGCATCACCGAACCGCGCCGTGCGCG
GGTCGTCGGTGAGCCAGAGTTTCAGCAGGCCGCCCAGGCGGCCCAGGTCGCCATTGATGCGGGCCAGCTC
GCGGACGTGCTCATAGTCCACGACGCCCGTGATTTTGTAGCCCTGGCCGACGGCCAGCAGGTAGGCCGAC
AGGCTCATGCCGGCCGCCGCCGCCTTTTCCTCAATCGCTCTTCGTTCGTCTGGAAGGCAGTACACCTTGA
TAGGTGGGCTGCCCTTCCTGGTTGGCTTGGTTTCATCAGCCATCCGCTTGCCCTCATCTGTTACGCCGGC
GGTAGCCGGCCAGCCTCGCAGAGCAGGATTCCCGTTGAGCACCGCCAGGTGCGAATAAGGGACAGTGAAG
AAGGAACACCCGCTCGCGGGTGGGCCTACTTCACCTATCCTGCCCGGCTGACGCCGTTGGATACACCAAG
GAAAGTCTACACGAACCCTTTGGCAAAATCCTGTATATCGTGCGAAAAAGGATGGATATACCGAAAAAAT
CGCTATAATGACCCCGAAGCAGGAAGGGCGAATTCTGCAGATCTGACCGGTCTCTGAAAATATAAAAACC
ACAGATTGATACTAAAACCTTGGTTGTGTTGCTTTTCGGGGCTTAAATCAAGGAAAAATCCTTGTTTTAA
GCCTTTCAAAAAGAAACACAAGGTCTTTGTACTAACCTGTGGTTATGTATAAAATTGTAGATTTTAGGGT
AACAAAAAACACCGTATTTCTACGATGTTTTTGCTTAAATACTTGTTTTTAGTTACAGACAAACCTGAAG
TTAACTATTTATCAATTCCTGCAATTCGTTTACAAAACGGCAAATGTGAAATCCGTCACATACTGCGTGA
TGAACTTGAATTGCCAAAGGAAGTATAATTTTGTTATCTTCTTTATAATATTTCCCCATAGTAAAAATAG
GAATCAAATAATCATATCCTTTCTGCAAATTCAGATTAAAGCCATCGAAGGTTGACCACGGTATCATAGA
TACATTAAAAATGTTTTCCGGAGCATTTGGCTTTCCTTCCATTCTATGATTGTTTCCATACCGTTGCGTA
TCACTTTCATAATCTGCTAAAAATGATTTAAAGTCAGACTTACACTCAGTCCAAAGGCTGGAAAATGTTT
CAGTATCATTGTGAAATATTGTATAGCTTGGTATCATCTCATCATATATCCCCAATTCACCATCTTGATT
GATTGCCGTCCTAAACTCTGAATGGCGGTTTACAATCATTGCAATATAATAAAGCATTGCAGGATATAGT
TTCATTCCCTTTTCCTTTATTTGTGTGATATCCACTTTAACGGTCATGCTGTAGGTACAAGGTACACTTG
CAAAGTAGTGGTCAAAATACTCTTTTCTGTTCCAACTATTTTTATCAATTTTTTCAAATACCATCTAAGT
TCCCTCTCAAATTCAAGTTTATCGCTCTAATGAACAAAGATATTATACCACATTTTTGTGAATTTTTCAA
CTTGCCCACTTCGACTGCACTCCCGACTTAATAACTTCTTGAACACTTGCCGAAAAAGAAAAACTGCCGG
GTACGTACCCGGGATCGATCCCCGCCGAGCGCTCTTCCGCTTCCTCGCTCACTGACTCGCTGCGCTCGGT
CGTTCGGCTGCGGCGAGCGGTATCAGCTCACTCAAAGGCGGTAATACGGTTATCCACTGAATCAGGGGAT
AACGCAGGAAAGAACATGTGAGCAAAAGGCCAGCAAAAGGCCAGGAACCGTAAAAAGGCCGCGTTGCTGG
CGTTTTTCCATAGGCTCCGCCCCCCTGACGAGCATCACAAAAATCGACGCTCAAGTCAGAGGTGGCGAAA
CCCGACAGGACTATAAAGATACCAGGCGTTTCCCCCTGGAAGCTCCCTCGTGCGCTCTCCTGTTCCGACC
CTGCCGCTTACCGGATACCTGTCCGCCTTTCTCCCTTCGGGAAGCGTGGCGCTTTCTCAATGCTCACGCT
GTAGGTATCACAGTTCGGTGTAGGTCGTTCGCTCCAAGCTGGGCTGTGTGCACGAACCCCCCGTTCAGCC
CGACCGCTGCGCCTTATCCGGTAACTATCGTCTTGAGTCCAACCCGGTAAGACACGACTTATCGCCACTG
GCAGCAGCCACTGGTAACAGGATTAGCAGAGCGAGGTATGTAGGCGGTGCTACAGAGTTCTTGAAGTGGT
GGCCTAACTACGGCTACACTAGAAGGACAGTATTTGGTATCTGCGCTCTGCTGAAGCCAGTTACCTTCGG
AAAAAGAGTTGGTAGCTCTTGATCCGGCAAACAAACCACCGCTGGTAGCGGTGGTTTTTTTGTTTGCAAG
CAGCAGATTACGCGCAGAAAAAAAGGATCTCAAGAAGATCCTTTGATCTTTTCTACGGGGTCTGACGCTC
AGTGGAACGAAAACTCACGTTAAGGGATTTTGGTCATGAAATGCAAGTTTCTAACTAACATACATCATAG
TTACTAAACTATGGTAACTATAATTTTATTAACTATATTAAGCACTGATTAGTACTATAACTCAATATAA
GCATATCCCCTGTATCGTAACTAGAGAACCAAACGACGGAAAAAGCGATATAGATAAGTTTAGATAGTGC
ACCAATTTTTTACTTTTCTATTTTAGAATCTAGCATTTCCAATGCTTACTAATACTATTTTTGATTTTTA
ACTTGTTTTAAAAAAGCACCTACTAATTAGGATTCTAGCTCTATATTCTAGTTATACATTCTCTATATTC
TAGCTCTATATTCTAGTTATACATTCTCTATATTCTAGCTCTATATTCTAGTTATACATTCTCTATATTC
TAGCTCTATATTCTAGTTATACATTCTCTATATTCTAGCTCTATATTCTAGTTATACATTCTCTATATTC
TAGCTCTATATTCTAGTTATACATTCTCTATATTCTAGCTCTATATTCTAGTTATACATTCTCTAAAAAA
CATATATATATATACTACATATATATGTACAATTATTTTACCAAAAGAAATTTTTAAAACGGCTTAATTT
CAATACTTTGATGCCATTTTTTTTTTGCAATTCTCGTACAATTATTTTACCAAAAGAAATTTTTATTAAT
TAGTTTTTTTGCATAAAAATAGGACTAGAAAATCAATTCTAATCCTATCAAAAATCTACTTGTTTAATCT
ATATGTATAGTACATAAATCCTCTATCATTTATTTTAGTTTCCCATACATCTAAAATTTTAGTATCTAAT
AAAGATTCTATCATATTTGAAATTCTTTGCTGTGTTACTCCTAAATCTTTTGCTAATTCCTCTTGATTAA
TTCTTAATATATTTCCTTTTATTTTATCATCTTTGACCAATAAATCTTGCTTATATCTCATATGAGTATA
TAATCTTAATTCTTCAGTTGAAATTATTCCCCAAATTACTGCCATGGTAACAAAGTAACTAATAGTATAT
TGTTTATCTATATTACATCTAACTTCTTTTACATTGTATGTATCTTTTATTCCTAGCTTTGTAACACCTT
TTGTTTTTGTAATATAATCATTATGTTGAAGTTCTTTTAATGTTTCTCTTAATGTCTTTTCACTCATAAC
AATGTTTTTAACTTTCTTCTTACGTTTATAGGTTATCAGCTCCATTATATCGTCTATGTTTAATTCTCTA
TCTTTATTGTTAAGTAACACATTATAGATAAACAATTGATTACCAGTCATTATTTTAACCCCTTTCCTAT
TCTTATATTTCAAATCCTTTGAGTGCTTATGTGGCATATTGAACAAAGTATCTTCATCACTATATATAAA
ATCTGATTCTATTTTATTCCAACAATCACTATTAAACTCACAACCTGTACAACCAAAATTAACCGTTTTA
AGCTTCTCATACATATACTTGACTTGATATTCTAGCTCACTATTTGAAAGACTATTTTGTGATATATAGT
TCCATTCTCTAGCAACGGATATTACTTGACTTAAACTTTTATTCCTCAATCTTAAAGTCACAACTATTTT
TTGCAAATCTAGGTTTTTATGTCCATCTTTACTACCATTTTTTAAAATATCTACTATACAATTTGGTAGC
TTACTATCTAATATATATTTTGTATTAGTATTACCTACTGTTTTTACATCTTTGCAATATTTTTTAGCTA
ACTTTTCTATGTCATATCTATATATATTTTTGTCTTGGTGTATTATTTTTACTTGTTTAGTAGTATTTTT
AATATTATATGTATAAGGTACTCTTAATACTTGAGTAGATAAATTTGCTTGTTTATCTGCACCCAATTTA
TTTATTAATGTATTTGTAACTTCTGATACTAACTTAATGTTATTAGTTTTATTAATTAGCACATAAACAT
GGAATCCATTTCCACTATCAACTAGGATATGATAATGTAATCCTATCTTAGTAAATAAATTAATTATATC
TTTATAATTAAAACCTTGTCCTAATTCTTTTTTGTCAAAATCAAATCCTAATGCATATCTATTTATTAAG
TTTTCATTGGTTCCTGCTTTTCCATCAGTTGTACATAGGTTAAAAAATGTATTTTCATAATAAATATTTT
TTGCGAAGGTAAATTCTACTATATCATCTATATTTTTAAAAAAAGTTGTTTTACTATATTCTTTAAATTC
TTCTCCGAGTTCTAATTGTTTACTATTACTTTTATTATTTTGAAATACTCTAACATATTCATTATCAATA
AGATTATTTCCTTGTCCTATACCATCTCTAAATACTGCCATTAGAAATTTTTTCAACTTATATTTTGAAT
CTAATTGTTCCATATATTTATTATCTCCTTATCTAGTTTTTTTAAGAGATAACACTACATTAAATATATA
CTTATTGACTAATCAACTTTTACAACTATTGAATAATTTTAGCTTAGTATGTATAATAATATTGTTAAGA
TGCTAAAATTGATAGCAATATTATTATATAACTACAGATACTTAATCAGTTAGACCGATATTGGAGTTGG
TAGCTCCATAAACTCAATTGGTAGTTGAGTTGTCATTGTCTAGTAGTATTATCTCATTTTGTTGTTATCT
TAAAATATTATTTTAAAAATACTCTGCTTGGTCGGCTTAGGGTATTTTTTTTGTTTAATTCCAATATTGG
TTCAAACTCCTGTGTAATACTTTTGACACTTCCATCTGTATTGAATTGACAGTTGATATGGTATCTCATT
ATTGGCTTGTTCTTATGTTTTTCTATGTATTTATTTTTTACTTTCAAATAATTTGTATTTCCATTTTTAG
TTATGTTTAACACACTATCCTTATTACTCAATAAAATTATTTTTTGTTTTAACATATGATTTATAGAATC
TAAAAATTGATATTGACTTATAATAGTACTTTCTACCTCTCTAGCTTTTTCTAGTGTTTCAAATTCTTCA
AACTCTGCTATATTGCTATAGTATAGCTTATCATTAATAATATTATCTGACAACTTTAATTCCATTTTAT
AAAACAATTCCAAGTTATGTATAAAATTTTTAATGTTACAACATATAGACTTATTATTTGTTCTTATATG
GTATCTCCATTTACTACTTCTAGCTCTCATGTTATATGCACAACTACTCCCAACATAAACATATATTGCT
TGTTCTAACTCATATTTTTGTAAAATTTCAACATCATATCCAGTCAAATCGTACTCTCTCTTATATACAA
ATGGTTTTTCTAATTTTTTGTTCAATAAATCTCCTCCTATTTCTTACTTAATTTAGCTAAAAATCTATTT
ATATTTCACCTCCTTTTTGACTTTAAGCCTACGAATACCATATTTATGATTATAACATCTTCTATTTTTC
CCAAATCCTTACATCTCCCCTAATTTTTAGACTTAAGGGCGAATTCTGCATCAAGCTAGCATAAAAATAA
GAAGCCTGCATTTGCAGGCTTCTTATTTTTATGGTAC
