>Addgene plasmid #78707 | pSJ111 | addgene partial sequence | sequence record 160575 | pBR322ori-3 5'-tttgtttgcaagcagcagat-3'
ATCCTTTGATCTTTTCTACGGGGTCTGACGCTCAGTGGAACGAAAACTCACGTTAAGGGATTTTGGTCAT
GAAATGCAAGTTTCTAACTAACATACATCATAGTTACTAAACTATGGTAACTATAATTTTATTAACTATA
TTAAGCACTGATTAGTACTATAACTCAATATAAGCATATCCCCTGTATCGTAACTAGAGAACCAAACGAC
GGAAAAAGCGATATAGATAAGTTTAGATAGTGCACCAATTTTTTACTTTTCTATTTTAGAATCTAGCATT
TCCAATGCTTACTAATACTATTTTTGATTTTTAACTTGTTTTAAAAAAGCACCTACTAATTAGGATTCTA
GCTCTATATTCTAGTTATACATTCTCTATATTCTAGCTCTATATTCTAGTTATACATTCTCTATATTCTA
GCTCTATATTCTAGTTATACATTCTCTATATTCTAGCTCTATATTCTAGTTATACATTCTCTATATTCTA
GCTCTATATTCTAGTTATACATTCTCTATATTCTAGCTCTATATTCTAGTTATACATTCTCTATATTCTA
GCTCTATATTCTAGTTATACATTCTCTAAAAAACATATATATATATACTACATATATATGTACAATTATT
TTACCAAAAGAAATTTTTAAAACGGCTTAATTTCAATACTTTGATGCCATTTTTTTTTTGCAATTCTCGT
ACAATTATTTTACCAAAAGAAATTTTTATTAATTAGTTTTTTTGCATAAAAATAGGACTAGAAAATCAAT
TCTAATCCTATCAAAAATCTACTTGTTTAATCTATATGTATAGTACATAAATCCTCTATCATTTATTTTA
GTTTCCCATACATCTAAAATTTTAGTATCTAATAAAGATTCTATCATATTTGAAATTCTTTGCTGTGTTA
CTCCTAAATCTTTTGCTAATTCCTCTTGATTAATTCTTAATATATTTCCTTTTATTTTATCATCTTTGAC
CAATAAATCTTGCTTATATCTCATATGAGTATATAATCTTAATTCTTCAGTTGA
