>Addgene plasmid #78707 | pSJ111 | addgene partial sequence | sequence record 160576 | NF_794-R 5'-CACCGACGAGCAAGGCAAGACCG-3'
GGAGCTAAAGAGGTCCCTAGCGCAGCCTAAGGGCGAATTCCAGCACACTGGCATCTTTTTATTTAGGGAT
TTCTCACATAAAATAGAGGCTATTTATAGCCTCTATTTTATTTTATATTTATTTTAAATAAAAAAGACTT
CTCATGAGAGAAGCCTTTTTCTATTTAAAGTTTTATTAAAACTTATAGGATCCTTAATGTGGTAAACTTC
CAGATAATCCGCTATCATTGTATAATCCATTAAGTACGTAGTCAAAACCAGGTTGGTTCTGACCAGGTAC
TTGTGCACTTCCGTTATTGAATATCACTTTAGCATTAGTAGTATCTGTGTCTGCTGGTAGTGTTAAAGTG
TATATTCCATCAGCGTTTTTAGTCATAGGTTTACCTGGCCATGATCCGGTTAATTCTATAACTCTAGATC
CATCATGTTTATAAATATAAGCATTCACTTGTGACCAATGATTAGGGTTCTGATATCCTATCGTCTTAGC
TGAAGCTGGATCTCTTTTGACAAAAGAATACTTTTCCGTCCTTGTTACTCCATCAGAGTTAGTTCCCTTT
AACATTATTGTATATGTTTTACCAAATTGAATTTCTTTTTCTGATTGACTGTTAATCTCCATTCTCAATC
TTCTATCATCTGGACCATTATTGATTTGGTAGACAGCTTTAGTTGTATTAGCATCAGCTCTTAATGTTAT
AGTTAATTGATCATTAAAGGAATGCGTCACACCTGTTTTGTAATTCTCCAAGAATACATGTGGGGCTTTT
GCGATATCATCAGGATATAGAACAGCTACTGATCTTGCGTTAATTGTACCTGTTAGTTTCCCATCATTTA
CTTGAAAACTCCCTGCTCCTGCTTTATTGTCATATCTACCATCAGGTAACTTTGTTGCAGTGTTTATTGA
AACGGATGAACTTCCTGCATTTGCTAAAACTACTCCGTGACTACCACGTTGATTCATAAAGATTTGATTG
TTCCCATTTGGATTACTTAATTCTTCAGGTTGCCCTGCCATT
